Addgene plasmid #231972: pLVX-DmrB-DmrB-Ripk3-2A-mCherry-puro
Purpose: Tet inducible expression of DmrB-Ripk3 with mCherry to induce Ripk3 necroptosis
Depositing lab: Brian Ruffell. Depositing organization: H. Lee Moffitt Cancer Center and Research Institute. Publication: Interleukin-1alpha release during necrotic-like cell death generates myeloid-driven immunosuppression that restricts anti-tumor immunity. Hanggi K, Li J, Gangadharan A, Liu X, Celias DP, Osunmakinde O, Keske A, Davis J, Ahmad F, Giron A, Anadon CM, Gardner A, DeNardo DG, Shaw TI, Beg AA, Yu X, Ruffell B. Cancer Cell. 2024 Nov 13:S1535-6108(24)00402-1. doi: 10.1016/j.ccell.2024.10.014. PubMed 39577420.
Backbone
  Vector backbone: pLVX TRE3G
  Vector type: Lentiviral
Growth in bacteria
  Bacterial resistance: Ampicillin, 100 μg/mL
  Growth temperature: 37°C
  Growth strain: NEB Stable
  Copy number: High Copy
Gene/Insert
  Gene/Insert name: Ripk3-deltaC dimerizing construct with bi-cistronic mCherry
  Species: M. musculus (mouse)
  Mutation: WT
  Entrez Gene: Ripk3 (a.k.a. 2610528K09Rik, Rip3)
  Cloning method: Ligation Independent Cloning
Terms and licenses: Academic/Nonprofit Terms; Industry Terms: Not Available to Industry
How to cite: pLVX-DmrB-DmrB-Ripk3-2A-mCherry-puro was a gift from Brian Ruffell (Addgene plasmid # 231972 ; http://n2t.net/addgene:231972 ; RRID:Addgene_231972)
