[The description below was written by a language model from this plasmid's Addgene catalogue record and pLannotate feature annotations shown in this document.]
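Description:
pLVX-DmrB-DmrB-Ripk3-2A-mCherry-puro is an HIV-1-based lentiviral transfer plasmid built on the pLVX TRE3G backbone for doxycycline-inducible expression of a chemically dimerizable mouse Ripk3 in mammalian cells. In bacteria it replicates from a high-copy ColE1/pUC-type origin and is selected with ampicillin through the bla gene. The viral portion carries HIV-1 LTR sequences at both ends (both annotated as truncated LTRs, each adjoined by nef-derived sequence), the Ψ packaging signal with a gag fragment, the RRE for Rev-dependent export of the genomic RNA, the cPPT/CTS, and a WPRE upstream of the 3' LTR to boost transcript expression. Packaging functions are not encoded here and must be supplied in trans.

The payload is driven by the TRE3GV promoter, a third-generation Tet-responsive promoter that requires the Tet-On 3G transactivator, which this plasmid does not carry and must be provided separately. Although the name lists DmrB first, the feature table places the Ripk3 coding sequence directly after the promoter, followed by two tandem DmrB domains (FKBP12 F36V, which binds synthetic homodimerizer ligands) and then mCherry. The catalogue describes the insert as a Ripk3-deltaC dimerizing construct, while the mutation field reads WT. The 2A element indicated by the name is not separately annotated but would lie in the gap before mCherry, giving a co-translated red marker of induced cells. A downstream mouse PGK promoter drives puromycin N-acetyltransferase for constitutive selection of transduced cells. Induction followed by dimerizer-forced Ripk3 oligomerization is intended to trigger Ripk3-dependent necroptosis on demand. The associated publication concerns necrotic-like cell death and anti-tumor immunity.
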