Features (pLannotate 1.2.2; 25 found; start..end, strand, type, name):
    376..633     +  LTR            5' LTR (truncated): truncated 5' long terminal repeat (LTR) from HIV-1
    680..805     +  misc_feature   HIV-1 Ψ: packaging signal of human immunodeficiency virus type 1
    789..1127    +  CDS            HIV-1 gag (fragment): gag protein from human immunodeficiency virus 1; gag
   1302..1535    +  misc_feature   RRE: The Rev response element (RRE) of HIV-1 allows for Rev-dependent mRNA export from the nucleus to the cytoplasm.
   1912..2012    +  CDS            Rev (fragment): human immunodeficiency virus 1 (HIV-1) Rev protein; rev; enhances nuclear export of unspliced and incompletely spliced viral mRNAs
   2027..2142    +  misc_feature   cPPT/CTS: central polypurine tract and central termination sequence of HIV-1 (lacking the first T)
   2205..2554    +  promoter       TRE3GV promoter: 3rd-generation Tet-responsive promoter that can be activated by binding of Tet-On® 3G, optimized for retroviral and lentiviral vectors
   2567..4024    +  CDS            Ripk3: RIPK3_MOUSE - Also known as Rip3 From Mus musculus (Mouse).
   4052..4372    +  CDS            DmrB: F36V mutant of FK506-binding protein FKBP12 binds synthetic ligands that do not bind wild-type FKBP
   4388..4708    +  CDS            DmrB: F36V mutant of FK506-binding protein FKBP12 binds synthetic ligands that do not bind wild-type FKBP
   4781..5488    +  CDS            mCherry: mCherry is a basic (constitutively fluorescent) red fluorescent protein published in 2004, derived from Discosoma sp.. It is reported to be a very rapidly-maturing monomer with low acid sensitivity.
   5510..6009    +  promoter       PGK promoter: mouse phosphoglycerate kinase 1 promoter
   6030..6629    +  CDS            PuroR: puromycin N-acetyltransferase; pac from Streptomyces alboniger; confers resistance to puromycin
   6646..7234    +  misc_feature   WPRE: woodchuck hepatitis virus posttranscriptional regulatory element
   7251..7769    +  CDS            nef (fragment): NEF_HV1BR - Experimental evidence at protein level: Swiss-Prot protein existence level 1. Extracellular Nef protein targets CD4(+) T-lymphocytes for apoptosis by interacting with CXCR4 surface receptors (PubMed:14990729). From Human immunodeficiency virus type 1 group M subtype B (isolate BRU/LAI) (HIV-1).
   7817..8074    +  LTR            5' LTR (truncated): truncated 5' long terminal repeat (LTR) from HIV-1
   8224..8246    -  protein_bind   lac operator (fragment): The lac repressor binds to the lac operator to inhibit transcription in E. coli. This inhibition can be relieved by adding lactose or isopropyl-β-D-thiogalactopyranoside (IPTG). lac repressor encoded by lacI
   8250..8280    -  promoter       lac promoter: promoter for the E. coli lac operon
   8295..8316    -  protein_bind   CAP binding site: CAP binding activates transcription in the presence of cAMP. E. coli catabolite activator protein
   8329..8421    -  CDS            lacI (fragment): lac repressor; lacI; The lac repressor binds to the lac operator to inhibit transcription in E. coli. This inhibition can be relieved by adding lactose or isopropyl-β-D-thiogalactopyranoside (IPTG).
   8604..9192    -  rep_origin     ori: high-copy-number ColE1/pMB1/pBR322/pUC origin of replication
   9363..10223   -  CDS            AmpR: β-lactamase; bla; confers resistance to ampicillin, carbenicillin, and related antibiotics
  10224..10328   -  promoter       AmpR promoter: bla
  10376..10510   +  polyA_signal   SV40 poly(A) signal: SV40 polyadenylation signal
  10677..328     +  CDS            nef (fragment) (across the origin): NEF_HV1BR - Experimental evidence at protein level: Swiss-Prot protein existence level 1. Extracellular Nef protein targets CD4(+) T-lymphocytes for apoptosis by interacting with CXCR4 surface receptors (PubMed:14990729). From Human immunodeficiency virus type 1 group M subtype B (isolate BRU/LAI) (HIV-1).
>Addgene plasmid #231972 | pLVX-DmrB-DmrB-Ripk3-2A-mCherry-puro | addgene full sequence | sequence record 460570 | Addgene NGS Result
GGAAGGGCTAATTCACTCCCAAAGAAGACAAGATATCCTTGATCTGTGGATCTACCACACACAAGGCTAC
TTCCCTGATTAGCAGAACTACACACCAGGGCCAGGGGTCAGATATCCACTGACCTTTGGATGGTGCTACA
AGCTAGTACCAGTTGAGCCAGATAAGGTAGAAGAGGCCAATAAAGGAGAGAACACCAGCTTGTTACACCC
TGTGAGCCTGCATGGGATGGATGACCCGGAGAGAGAAGTGTTAGAGTGGAGGTTTGACAGCCGCCTAGCA
TTTCATCACGTGGCCCGAGAGCTGCATCCGGAGTACTTCAAGAACTGCTGATATCGAGCTTGCTACAAGG
GACTTTCCGCTGGGGACTTTCCAGGGAGGCGTGGCCTGGGCGGGACTGGGGAGTGGCGAGCCCTCAGATC
CTGCATATAAGCAGCTGCTTTTTGCCTGTACTGGGTCTCTCTGGTTAGACCAGATCTGAGCCTGGGAGCT
CTCTGGCTAACTAGGGAACCCACTGCTTAAGCCTCAATAAAGCTTGCCTTGAGTGCTTCAAGTAGTGTGT
GCCCGTCTGTTGTGTGACTCTGGTAACTAGAGATCCCTCAGACCCTTTTAGTCAGTGTGGAAAATCTCTA
GCAGTGGCGCCCGAACAGGGACTTGAAAGCGAAAGGGAAACCAGAGGAGCTCTCTCGACGCAGGACTCGG
CTTGCTGAAGCGCGCACGGCAAGAGGCGAGGGGCGGCGACTGGTGAGTACGCCAAAAATTTTGACTAGCG
GAGGCTAGAAGGAGAGAGATGGGTGCGAGAGCGTCAGTATTAAGCGGGGGAGAATTAGATCGCGATGGGA
AAAAATTCGGTTAAGGCCAGGGGGAAAGAAAAAATATAAATTAAAACATATAGTATGGGCAAGCAGGGAG
CTAGAACGATTCGCAGTTAATCCTGGCCTGTTAGAAACATCAGAAGGCTGTAGACAAATACTGGGACAGC
TACAACCATCCCTTCAGACAGGATCAGAAGAACTTAGATCATTATATAATACAGTAGCAACCCTCTATTG
TGTGCATCAAAGGATAGAGATAAAAGACACCAAGGAAGCTTTAGACAAGATAGAGGAAGAGCAAAACAAA
AGTAAGACCACCGCACAGCAAGCGGCCGGCCGCTGATCTTCAGACCTGGAGGAGGAGATATGAGGGACAA
TTGGAGAAGTGAATTATATAAATATAAAGTAGTAAAAATTGAACCATTAGGAGTAGCACCCACCAAGGCA
AAGAGAAGAGTGGTGCAGAGAGAAAAAAGAGCAGTGGGAATAGGAGCTTTGTTCCTTGGGTTCTTGGGAG
CAGCAGGAAGCACTATGGGCGCAGCGTCAATGACGCTGACGGTACAGGCCAGACAATTATTGTCTGGTAT
AGTGCAGCAGCAGAACAATTTGCTGAGGGCTATTGAGGCGCAACAGCATCTGTTGCAACTCACAGTCTGG
GGCATCAAGCAGCTCCAGGCAAGAATCCTGGCTGTGGAAAGATACCTAAAGGATCAACAGCTCCTGGGGA
TTTGGGGTTGCTCTGGAAAACTCATTTGCACCACTGCTGTGCCTTGGAATGCTAGTTGGAGTAATAAATC
TCTGGAACAGATTTGGAATCACACGACCTGGATGGAGTGGGACAGAGAAATTAACAATTACACAAGCTTA
ATACACTCCTTAATTGAAGAATCGCAAAACCAGCAAGAAAAGAATGAACAAGAATTATTGGAATTAGATA
AATGGGCAAGTTTGTGGAATTGGTTTAACATAACAAATTGGCTGTGGTATATAAAATTATTCATAATGAT
AGTAGGAGGCTTGGTAGGTTTAAGAATAGTTTTTGCTGTACTTTCTATAGTGAATAGAGTTAGGCAGGGA
TATTCACCATTATCGTTTCAGACCCACCTCCCAACCCCGAGGGGACCCGACAGGCCCGAAGGAATAGAAG
AAGAAGGTGGAGAGAGAGACAGAGACAGATCCATTCGATTAGTGAACGGATCTCGACGGTATCGCCTTTA
AAAGAAAAGGGGGGATTGGGGGGTACAGTGCAGGGGAAAGAATAGTAGACATAATAGCAACAGACATACA
AACTAAAGAATTACAAAAACAAATTACAAAAATTCAAAATTTTCGGGTTTATTACAGGGACAGCAGAGAT
CCAGTTTATCGATGAGGCCCTTTCGTCTTCACTCGAGTTTACTCCCTATCAGTGATAGAGAACGTATGAA
GAGTTTACTCCCTATCAGTGATAGAGAACGTATGCAGACTTTACTCCCTATCAGTGATAGAGAACGTATA
AGGAGTTTACTCCCTATCAGTGATAGAGAACGTATGACCAGTTTACTCCCTATCAGTGATAGAGAACGTA
TCTACAGTTTACTCCCTATCAGTGATAGAGAACGTATATCCAGTTTACTCCCTATCAGTGATAGAGAACG
TATGTCGAGGTAGGCGTGTACGGTGGGCGCCTATAAAAGCAGAGCTCGTTTAGTGAACCGTCAGATCGCC
TGGAGCAATTCCACAACACTTTTGTCTTATACTTGGATCCGGGCCCATGTCTTCTGTCAAGTTATGGCCT
ACTGGTGCGTCAGCGGTTCCTCTGGTGAGCCGTGAAGAACTGAAGAAGCTGGAGTTTGTGGGCAAAGGAG
GGTTCGGAGTCGTGTTCCGGGCACACCACAGAACATGGAACCATGATGTAGCAGTCAAGATCGTGAACTC
GAAGAAGATATCCTGGGAGGTGAAGGCTATGGTTAATCTTCGTAATGAGAACGTTCTGCTCCTGCTGGGG
GTCACTGAGGACCTCCAGTGGGACTTCGTGTCCGGGCAGGCTCTGGTGACAAGATTCATGGAGAATGGCT
CCCTCGCAGGGCTGCTGCAACCCGAGTGCCCTCGGCCCTGGCCACTCCTCTGTCGCCTGCTGCAGGAAGT
GGTGCTGGGGATGTGCTACCTACACAGCTTGAACCCTCCGCTCCTGCACCGGGACCTCAAGCCCTCTAAC
ATTCTGCTGGATCCAGAGCTCCACGCCAAGCTAGCAGATTTTGGCCTGTCCACGTTTCAGGGAGGGTCCC
AGTCAGGGTCAGGATCAGGATCAGGATCCAGGGACTCTGGGGGCACCCTAGCGTACTTGGACCCAGAGCT
GTTATTTAATGTCAACCTGAAGGCTTCTAAAGCGAGTGATGTCTACAGCTTTGGGATCCTCGTGTGGGCA
GTGCTGGCTGGCAGAGAAGCTGAGTTGGTAGACAAGACTTCACTAATCCGGGAAACAGTGTGTGACAGGC
AGAGTCGTCCTCCACTGACAGAGCTGCCTCCAGGTAGCCCTGAGACTCCTGGCTTGGAAAAACTGAAGGA
GTTAATGATTCATTGCTGGGGTTCCCAGTCCGAAAACAGGCCATCCTTCCAGGACTGCGAACCAAAAACC
AATGAAGTTTACAATCTGGTAAAGGACAAGGTAGATGCTGCTGTCTCCGAGGTAAAGCATTATCTGTCTC
AGCACAGAAGCAGCGGCAGAAACTTGTCTGCCAGAGAGCCAAGCCAAAGAGGCACAGAAATGGATTGCCC
GAGGGAAACCATGGTTTCTAAAATGCTGGACCGCCTGCATTTGGAGGAACCCTCCGGACCAGTTCCTGGA
AAATGTCCTGAGAGGCAAGCACAGGACACATCAGTTGGGCCTGCCACACCAGCAAGGACATCTTCTGACC
CCGTGGCTGGCACTCCTCAGATTCCACATACTTTACCCTTCAGAGGCACAACACCTGGGCCAGTCTTTAC
TGAGACTCCCGGTCCTCACCCCCAAAGGAATCAGGGAGATGGAAGACACGGCACTCCTTGGTATCCCTGG
ACCCCACCGAATCCAATGACAGGGCCACCGGCTCTCGTCTTCAACAACTGTTCTGAAGTGCAGATTGGGA
ACTACAACTCCTTGGTAGCACCACCAAGAACTACTGCCTCAAGTTCGGCCAAGTATGACCAAGCACAGTT
CGGCAGGGGTAGGGGCTGGCAGCCCTTCCACAAGGGGCCCAGCGGCCGCATGGCTTCTAGAGGAGTGCAG
GTGGAGACTATCTCCCCAGGAGACGGGCGCACCTTCCCCAAGCGCGGCCAGACCTGCGTGGTGCACTACA
CCGGGATGCTTGAAGATGGAAAGAAAGTTGATTCCTCCCGGGACAGAAACAAGCCCTTTAAGTTTATGCT
AGGCAAGCAGGAGGTGATCCGAGGCTGGGAAGAAGGGGTTGCCCAGATGAGTGTGGGTCAGAGAGCCAAA
CTGACTATATCTCCAGATTATGCCTATGGTGCCACTGGGCACCCAGGCATCATCCCACCACATGCCACTC
TCGTCTTCGATGTGGAGCTTCTAAAACTGGAAACGCGTGCTTCTAGAGGAGTGCAGGTGGAGACTATCTC
CCCAGGAGACGGGCGCACCTTCCCCAAGCGCGGCCAGACCTGCGTGGTGCACTACACCGGGATGCTTGAA
GATGGAAAGAAAGTTGATTCCTCCCGGGACAGAAACAAGCCCTTTAAGTTTATGCTAGGCAAGCAGGAGG
TGATCCGAGGCTGGGAAGAAGGGGTTGCCCAGATGAGTGTGGGTCAGAGAGCCAAACTGACTATATCTCC
AGATTATGCCTATGGTGCCACTGGGCACCCAGGCATCATCCCACCACATGCCACTCTCGTCTTCGATGTG
GAGCTTCTAAAACTGGAAACGCGTCATATGGAATTCGAGGGCAGAGGAAGTCTTCTAACATGCGGTGACG
TGGAGGAGAATCCCGGCCCTATGGTGAGCAAGGGCGAGGAGGATAACATGGCCATCATCAAGGAGTTCAT
GCGCTTCAAGGTGCACATGGAGGGCTCCGTGAACGGCCACGAGTTCGAGATCGAGGGCGAGGGCGAGGGC
CGCCCCTACGAGGGCACCCAGACCGCCAAGCTGAAGGTGACCAAGGGTGGCCCCCTGCCCTTCGCCTGGG
ACATCCTGTCCCCTCAGTTCATGTACGGCTCCAAGGCCTACGTGAAGCACCCCGCCGACATCCCCGACTA
CTTGAAGCTGTCCTTCCCCGAGGGCTTCAAGTGGGAGCGCGTGATGAACTTCGAGGACGGCGGCGTGGTG
ACCGTGACCCAGGACTCCTCCCTGCAGGACGGCGAGTTCATCTACAAGGTGAAGCTGCGCGGCACCAACT
TCCCCTCCGACGGCCCCGTAATGCAGAAGAAGACCATGGGCTGGGAGGCCTCCTCCGAGCGGATGTACCC
CGAGGACGGCGCCCTGAAGGGCGAGATCAAGCAGAGGCTGAAGCTGAAGGACGGCGGCCACTACGACGCT
GAGGTCAAGACCACCTACAAGGCCAAGAAGCCCGTGCAGCTGCCCGGCGCCTACAACGTCAACATCAAGT
TGGACATCACCTCCCACAACGAGGACTACACCATCGTGGAACAGTACGAACGCGCCGAGGGCCGCCACTC
CACCGGCGGCATGGACGAGCTGTACAAGGAATTCTGACTGACTGATACCGGGTAGGGGAGGCGCTTTTCC
CAAGGCAGTCTGGAGCATGCGCTTTAGCAGCCCCGCTGGGCACTTGGCGCTACACAAGTGGCCTCTGGCC
TCGCACACATTCCACATCCACCGGTAGGCGCCAACCGGCTCCGTTCTTTGGTGGCCCCTTCGCGCCACCT
TCTACTCCTCCCCTAGTCAGGAAGTTCCCCCCCGCCCCGCAGCTCGCGTCGTGCAGGACGTGACAAATGG
AAGTAGCACGTCTCACTAGTCTCGTGCAGATGGACAGCACCGCTGAGCAATGGAAGCGGGTAGGCCTTTG
GGGCAGCGGCCAATAGCAGCTTTGCTCCTTCGCTTTCTGGGCTCAGAGGCTGGGAAGGGGTGGGTCCGGG
GGCGGGCTCAGGGGCGGGCTCAGGGGCGGGGCGGGCGCCCGAAGGTCCTCCGGAGGCCCGGCATTCTGCA
CGCTTCAAAAGCGCACGTCTGCCGCGCTGTTCTCCTCTTCCTCATCTCCGGGCCTTTCGACCTGCAGCCC
AAGCTTACCATGACCGAGTACAAGCCCACGGTGCGCCTCGCCACCCGCGACGACGTCCCCAGGGCCGTAC
GCACCCTCGCCGCCGCGTTCGCCGACTACCCCGCCACGCGCCACACCGTCGATCCGGACCGCCACATCGA
GCGGGTCACCGAGCTGCAAGAACTCTTCCTCACGCGCGTCGGGCTCGACATCGGCAAGGTGTGGGTCGCG
GACGACGGCGCCGCGGTGGCGGTCTGGACCACGCCGGAGAGCGTCGAAGCGGGGGCGGTGTTCGCCGAGA
TCGGCCCGCGCATGGCCGAGTTGAGCGGTTCCCGGCTGGCCGCGCAGCAACAGATGGAAGGCCTCCTGGC
GCCGCACCGGCCCAAGGAGCCCGCGTGGTTCCTGGCCACCGTCGGCGTCTCGCCCGACCACCAGGGCAAG
GGTCTGGGCAGCGCCGTCGTGCTCCCCGGAGTGGAGGCGGCCGAGCGCGCCGGGGTGCCCGCCTTCCTGG
AGACCTCCGCGCCCCGCAACCTCCCCTTCTACGAGCGGCTCGGCTTCACCGTCACCGCCGACGTCGAGGT
GCCCGAAGGACCGCGCACCTGGTGCATGACCCGCAAGCCCGGTGCCTGACGGGCGCGTCTGGAACAATCA
ACCTCTGGATTACAAAATTTGTGAAAGATTGACTGGTATTCTTAACTATGTTGCTCCTTTTACGCTATGT
GGATACGCTGCTTTAATGCCTTTGTATCATGCTATTGCTTCCCGTATGGCTTTCATTTTCTCCTCCTTGT
ATAAATCCTGGTTGCTGTCTCTTTATGAGGAGTTGTGGCCCGTTGTCAGGCAACGTGGCGTGGTGTGCAC
TGTGTTTGCTGACGCAACCCCCACTGGTTGGGGCATTGCCACCACCTGTCAGCTCCTTTCCGGGACTTTC
GCTTTCCCCCTCCCTATTGCCACGGCGGAACTCATCGCCGCCTGCCTTGCCCGCTGCTGGACAGGGGCTC
GGCTGTTGGGCACTGACAATTCCGTGGTGTTGTCGGGGAAGCTGACGTCCTTTCCATGGCTGCTCGCCTG
TGTTGCCACCTGGATTCTGCGCGGGACGTCCTTCTGCTACGTCCCTTCGGCCCTCAATCCAGCGGACCTT
CCTTCCCGCGGCCTGCTGCCGGCTCTGCGGCCTCTTCCGCGTCTTCGCCTTCGCCCTCAGACGAGTCGGA
TCTCCCTTTGGGCCGCCTCCCCGCCTGGAATTAATTCTGCAGTCGAGACCTAGAAAAACATGGAGCAATC
ACAAGTAGCAATACAGCAGCTACCAATGCTGATTGTGCCTGGCTAGAAGCACAAGAGGAGGAGGAGGTGG
GTTTTCCAGTCACACCTCAGGTACCTTTAAGACCAATGACTTACAAGGCAGCTGTAGATCTTAGCCACTT
TTTAAAAGAAAAGAGGGGACTGGAAGGGCTAATTCACTCCCAACGAAGACAAGATATCCTTGATCTGTGG
ATCTACCACACACAAGGCTACTTCCCTGATTAGCAGAACTACACACCAGGGCCAGGGGTCAGATATCCAC
TGACCTTTGGATGGTGCTACAAGCTAGTACCAGTTGAGCCAGATAAGGTAGAAGAGGCCAATAAAGGAGA
GAACACCAGCTTGTTACACCCTGTGAGCCTGCATGGGATGGATGACCCGGAGAGAGAAGTGTTAGAGTGG
AGGTTTGACAGCCGCCTAGCATTTCATCACGTGGCCCGAGAGCTGCATCCGGAGTACTTCAAGAACTGCT
GATATCGAGCTTGCTACAAGGGACTTTCCGCTGGGGACTTTCCAGGGAGGCGTGGCCTGGGCGGGACTGG
GGAGTGGCGAGCCCTCAGATCCTGCATATAAGCAGCTGCTTTTTGCCTGTACTGGGTCTCTCTGGTTAGA
CCAGATCTGAGCCTGGGAGCTCTCTGGCTAACTAGGGAACCCACTGCTTAAGCCTCAATAAAGCTTGCCT
TGAGTGCTTCAAGTAGTGTGTGCCCGTCTGTTGTGTGACTCTGGTAACTAGAGATCCCTCAGACCCTTTT
AGTCAGTGTGGAAAATCTCTAGCAGTAGTAGTTCATGTCATCTTATTATTCAGTATTTATAACTTGCAAA
GAAATGAATATCAGAGAGTGAGAGGCCTTGACATTGCTAGCGTTTACCGTCGACCTCTAGCTAGAGCTTG
GCGTAATCATGGTCATAGCTGTTTCCTGTGTGAAATTGTTATCCGCTCACAATTCCACACAACATACGAG
CCGGAAGCATAAAGTGTAAAGCCTGGGGTGCCTAATGAGTGAGCTAACTCACATTAATTGCGTTGCGCTC
ACTGCCCGCTTTCCAGTCGGGAAACCTGTCGTGCCAGCTGCATTAATGAATCGGCCAACGCGCGGGGAGA
GGCGGTTTGCGTATTGGGCGCTCTTCCGCTTCCTCGCTCACTGACTCGCTGCGCTCGGTCGTTCGGCTGC
GGCGAGCGGTATCAGCTCACTCAAAGGCGGTAATACGGTTATCCACAGAATCAGGGGATAACGCAGGAAA
GAACATGTGAGCAAAAGGCCAGCAAAAGGCCAGGAACCGTAAAAAGGCCGCGTTGCTGGCGTTTTTCCAT
AGGCTCCGCCCCCCTGACGAGCATCACAAAAATCGACGCTCAAGTCAGAGGTGGCGAAACCCGACAGGAC
TATAAAGATACCAGGCGTTTCCCCCTGGAAGCTCCCTCGTGCGCTCTCCTGTTCCGACCCTGCCGCTTAC
CGGATACCTGTCCGCCTTTCTCCCTTCGGGAAGCGTGGCGCTTTCTCATAGCTCACGCTGTAGGTATCTC
AGTTCGGTGTAGGTCGTTCGCTCCAAGCTGGGCTGTGTGCACGAACCCCCCGTTCAGCCCGACCGCTGCG
CCTTATCCGGTAACTATCGTCTTGAGTCCAACCCGGTAAGACACGACTTATCGCCACTGGCAGCAGCCAC
TGGTAACAGGATTAGCAGAGCGAGGTATGTAGGCGGTGCTACAGAGTTCTTGAAGTGGTGGCCTAACTAC
GGCTACACTAGAAGAACAGTATTTGGTATCTGCGCTCTGCTGAAGCCAGTTACCTTCGGAAAAAGAGTTG
GTAGCTCTTGATCCGGCAAACAAACCACCGCTGGTAGCGGTGGTTTTTTTGTTTGCAAGCAGCAGATTAC
GCGCAGAAAAAAAGGATCTCAAGAAGATCCTTTGATCTTTTCTACGGGGTCTGACGCTCAGTGGAACGAA
AACTCACGTTAAGGGATTTTGGTCATGAGATTATCAAAAAGGATCTTCACCTAGATCCTTTTAAATTAAA
AATGAAGTTTTAAATCAATCTAAAGTATATATGAGTAAACTTGGTCTGACAGTTACCAATGCTTAATCAG
TGAGGCACCTATCTCAGCGATCTGTCTATTTCGTTCATCCATAGTTGCCTGACTCCCCGTCGTGTAGATA
ACTACGATACGGGAGGGCTTACCATCTGGCCCCAGTGCTGCAATGATACCGCGAGACCCACGCTCACCGG
CTCCAGATTTATCAGCAATAAACCAGCCAGCCGGAAGGGCCGAGCGCAGAAGTGGTCCTGCAACTTTATC
CGCCTCCATCCAGTCTATTAATTGTTGCCGGGAAGCTAGAGTAAGTAGTTCGCCAGTTAATAGTTTGCGC
AACGTTGTTGCCATTGCTACAGGCATCGTGGTGTCACGCTCGTCGTTTGGTATGGCTTCATTCAGCTCCG
GTTCCCAACGATCAAGGCGAGTTACATGATCCCCCATGTTGTGCAAAAAAGCGGTTAGCTCCTTCGGTCC
TCCGATCGTTGTCAGAAGTAAGTTGGCCGCAGTGTTATCACTCATGGTTATGGCAGCACTGCATAATTCT
CTTACTGTCATGCCATCCGTAAGATGCTTTTCTGTGACTGGTGAGTACTCAACCAAGTCATTCTGAGAAT
AGTGTATGCGGCGACCGAGTTGCTCTTGCCCGGCGTCAATACGGGATAATACCGCGCCACATAGCAGAAC
TTTAAAAGTGCTCATCATTGGAAAACGTTCTTCGGGGCGAAAACTCTCAAGGATCTTACCGCTGTTGAGA
TCCAGTTCGATGTAACCCACTCGTGCACCCAACTGATCTTCAGCATCTTTTACTTTCACCAGCGTTTCTG
GGTGAGCAAAAACAGGAAGGCAAAATGCCGCAAAAAAGGGAATAAGGGCGACACGGAAATGTTGAATACT
CATACTCTTCCTTTTTCAATATTATTGAAGCATTTATCAGGGTTATTGTCTCATGAGCGGATACATATTT
GAATGTATTTAGAAAAATAAACAAATAGGGGTTCCGCGCACATTTCCCCGAAAAGTGCCACCTGACGTCG
ACGGATCGGGAGATCAACTTGTTTATTGCAGCTTATAATGGTTACAAATAAAGCAATAGCATCACAAATT
TCACAAATAAAGCATTTTTTTCACTGCATTCTAGTTGTGGTTTGTCCAAACTCATCAATGTATCTTATCA
TGTCTGGATCAACTGGATAACTCAAGCTAACCAAAATCATCCCAAACTTCCCACCCCATACCCTATTACC
ACTGCCAATTACCTGTGGTTTCATTTACTCTAAACCTGTGATTCCTCTGAATTATTTTCATTTTAAAGAA
ATTGTATTTGTTAAATATGTACTACAAACTTAGTAGTT
